>Addgene plasmid #118056 | pELuc | addgene full sequence | sequence record 244944 | Addgene NGS Result
TTTTAACAAAATATTAACGCTTACAATTTTAACATTGTAGAAACGCATGTAAAACGACGGCCAGTGAATT
GTAATACGACTCACTATAGGGTGAATTCCGCTTAGGACCTTAGATATTGATCTCAAGGTCTCGAAGCTCA
AGCCGCCAGGGCATAGTTCTCATCGTTGGCGGCGGATGTCTTGTACATAGATCCACCACCCGCCTTCTCC
ATAAGTGCTTCTCGGAGTTCCTTTCGGCTGATTTTGCCCGTGACGTTCCTCGGAATAGAGTCAACGAATC
TGACACCCCCTCGAAGATACTTGCTGTGGCTAACTCTTTGTGCAAGGAAATCATATACTTCTTTAGCCGT
CAGTTGGGCCCCAGGTTGCTTGACAACGAATCCGGCCGGAAGTTCCCCTGCTTCTATGTCGGGGATACCG
ACTACGGCCACATCGCGGATCCCTGGATGTTGGAGCAAAATCTCCTCCAACTCGACAGGAGCCACTTGAT
ATCCCTTGTACTTGATCAGCTCTTTATATCTATCCACAATGTAAAAATATTCATCCTCATCATAGTAGCC
AAAATCACCACTGTGAAGCCAACCATCGTCGTCAATGGCCTCCTTGGTGGCCTGTGGATTATTCACGTAG
CCTTTCGTGACCATGGGGCCCCAAATGCACAACTCTCCCACTTGATTTGGGCCAAGCGCCTCTCCGGTGT
TTCGATCTATAATTTTAGCGGCCATGTAGGGCGTCACTTTTCCCAATGAACCGGATTTAAATTCGTTGTG
AAGAGTGTGGATATTAGCGGATGTGCTTTCAGTCAACCCGTAACCACACCGTATGCCTGGCAAATTAAGG
CGTTTTACGGCGATTTCAGCTACTTCTTTTGCAAGAGGTGCCGCACCACAACAAAGTTCCGCCAAGGTAG
AAAGATCATACTTATCAACCAACGGTGATTTAGAAAGAAAGAGGATTGTACTTGGGACATTGATCACACT
TCGTACTTCATAGTCTTGAATCGCCTTCAAAAAAACCTCTTGGTTGAACCTCCGAAGCATCACGACGCGC
AGCCCCACCATAAAATACCCCAAGTTAATGGAAAACCCAAAGGCGTGAAAGAAGGGAAGATACGCCAGCA
CACTAACTCCGGGAATGAGTTGGGTACCAACTCTCGGGTCAGAGGCGTGGGTCAGCCGAACACATATATT
GCGGTGGGTCTGCATGACGCCCTTAGGCAACCCGGTAGTACCACTACTACACAGTATCGCTGCAACCTGG
TCGACCGGATCGTAATGCAGTGGTTTAAAGGTCTGAAGATTGTTATCGCTATATCTTGACATAAAATTAT
GCAAGGATTCACATCCGAGAAGGTTTTCCTCAGAGTCCAGAATTATGATTCTTTTGATATAATTTGTTCT
ATCCTTAACCTCCAAAACCTTTGGAAGTATCTTTCGCGTGGTGAACACAAGTATTGGCTTACTAATTCCT
GTGACCTTACACAGTTCGTCTGGTATATAGTCCTCGTTTACAGGTGCAACGACCATGCCTATATACCACG
CACTAATAATTGGAATGAAAAATCTTTTGTTGTTTTCAGCGCATATTGATACAACATCATTCATTTTATA
GCCACAATTCTGGAGACTCTGCCCCAATTTGACCGTCGTGTCGAAGAATTCCTGATAACTAAGACTTTCG
TTACCCATCACGTCGAGGATCGCCTGCGGGATGTGACTATGTTTGTGAAGCGCGTTGTAGAGCATCTCTC
CAGCGGTAAAATTCCCAAGCGGGTGCTTAGGCTCGGGCCCATACACAACATTCTTCTCTCTCTTCATCAT
TCGAGACCACTCATCGCCCAATCACTAGTGAATTCGTTCTATAGTGTCACCTAAATACCATAGAGCCGTT
GGTCATAGCTGTTTCCTGTCCAGGCATCATGACACGGTTATCCACAGAATCAGGGGATAACGCAGGAAAG
AACATGTGAGCAAAAGGCCAGCAAAAGGCCAGGAACCGTAAAAAGGCCGCGTTGCTGGCGTTTTTCCATA
GGCTCCGCCCCCCTGACGAGCATCACAAAAATCGACGCTCAAGTCAGAGGTGGCGAAACCCGACAGGACT
ATAAAGATACCAGGCGTTTCCCCCTGGAAGCTCCCTCGTGCGCTCTCCTGTTCCGACCCTGCCGCTTACC
GGATACCTGTCCGCCTTTCTCCCTTCGGGAAGCGTGGCGCTTTCTCATAGCTCACGCTGTAGGTATCTCA
GTTCGGTGTAGGTCGTTCGCTCCAAGCTGGGCTGTGTGCACGAACCCCCCGTTCAGCCCGACCGCTGCGC
CTTATCCGGTAACTATCGTCTTGAGTCCAACCCGGTAAGACACGACTTATCGCCACTGGCAGCAGCCACT
GGTAACAGGATTAGCAGAGCGAGGTATGTAGGCGGTGCTACAGAGTTCTTGAAGTGGTGGCCTAACTACG
GCTACACTAGAAGAACAGTATTTGGTATCTGCGCTCTGCTGAAGCCAGTTACCTTCGGAAAAAGAGTTGG
TAGCTCTTGATCCGGCAAACAAACCACCGCTGGTAGCGGTGGTTTTTTTGTTTGCAAGCAGCAGATTACG
CGCAGAAAAAAAGGATCTCAAGAAGATCCTTTGATCTTTTCTACGGGGTCTGACGCTCAGTGGAACGAAA
ACTCACGTTAAGGGATTTTGGTCATGAGATTATCAAAAAGGATCTTCACCTAGATCCTTTTGTGATGATC
GGCACGTAAGAGGTTCCAACTTTCACCATAATGAAATAAGATCACTACCGGGCGTATTTTTTGAGTTATC
GAGATTTTCAGGAGCTAAGGAAGCTAAAATGGAGAAAAAAATCACTGGATATACCACCGTTGATATATCC
CAATGGCATCGTAAAGAACATTTTGAGGCATTTCAGTCAGTTGCTCAATGTACCTATAACCAGACCGTTC
AGCTGGATATTACGGCCTTTTTAAAGACCGTAAAGAAAAATAAGCACAAGTTTTATCCGGCCTTTATTCA
CATTCTTGCCCGCCTGATGAATGCTCATCCGGAATTCCGTATGGCAATGAAAGACGGTGAGCTGGTGATA
TGGGATAGTGTTCACCCTTGTTACACCGTTTTCCATGAGCAAACTGAAACGTTTTCATCGCTCTGGAGTG
AATACCACGACGATTTCCGGCAGTTTCTACACATATATTCGCAAGATGTGGCGTGTTACGGTGAAAACCT
GGCCTATTTCCCTAAAGGGTTTATTGAGAATATGTTTTTCGTGTCAGCCAATCCCTGGGTGAGTTTCACC
AGTTTTGATTTAAACGTGGCCAATATGGACAACTTCTTCGCCCCCGTTTTCACCATGGGCAAATATTATA
CGCAAGGCGACAAGGTGCTGATGCCGCTGGCGATTCAGGTTCATCATGCCGTTTGTGATGGCTTCCATGT
CGGCAGAATGCTTAATGAATTACAACAGTACTGCGATGAGTGGCAGGGCGGGGCGTAATTTTTTTAAGGC
AGTTATTGGTGCCCTTAAACGCCTGGTTGCTACGCCTGAATAAGTGATAATAAGCGGATGAATGGCAGAA
ATTCGATGATAAGCTGTCAAACATGATGT
[125 nt withheld, positions 3600-3724]
C
[91 nt withheld, positions 3726-3816]
AGGGTGATGGTTCACGTAGTGGGCCAGCGCCCTGATAGACGGTTTTTCGCCCTTTGACGTTGGAGTCCAC
GTTCTTT
[37 nt withheld, positions 3894-3930]
ACCCTATCTCGGTCTATTCTTTTGATTTATAAGGGATTTTGCCGATTTCGGCCTATTGGTTAAAAAATGA
GCTGATTTAACAAAAATTTAACGCGAA
Features (pLannotate 1.2.2; 8 found; start..end, strand, type, name):
     48..69      -  CDS            lacZα (fragment): LacZα fragment of β-galactosidase; lacZ fragment
     72..90      +  promoter       T7 promoter: promoter for bacteriophage T7 RNA polymerase
   1858..1876    -  promoter       SP6 promoter: promoter for bacteriophage SP6 RNA polymerase
   2023..2611    -  rep_origin     ori: high-copy-number ColE1/pMB1/pBR322/pUC origin of replication
   2726..2828    +  promoter       cat promoter: promoter of the E. coli cat gene encoding chloramphenicol acetyltransferase
   2829..3485    +  CDS            cat: CAT_ECOLX - Experimental evidence at protein level: Swiss-Prot protein existence level 1. This enzyme is an effector of chloramphenicol resistance in bacteria. From Escherichia coli. This protein is used as a marker in many commonly used cloning vectors, such as pACYC184.
   3573..3590    -  promoter       tet promoter (fragment): E. coli promoter for tetracycline efflux protein gene
   3601..29      +  rep_origin     f1 ori (across the origin) (sequence partly withheld): f1 bacteriophage origin of replication; arrow indicates direction of (+) strand synthesis
