[The description below was written by a language model from this plasmid's Addgene catalogue record and pLannotate feature annotations shown in this document.]
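Description:
pELuc is a GoldenBraid "GBPart" plasmid, a domesticated DNA part stored in an entry vector for modular assembly, not an expression construct. It holds the coding sequence of ELuc luciferase, recorded as a synthetic insert, in the pUPD3 backbone. This is a self-made, pBluescriptSK-derived domestication vector modified to carry chloramphenicol resistance. The plasmid totals 4,027 bp, of which the backbone accounts for 2,343 bp. It is propagated in E. coli at high copy from a ColE1/pUC-type origin and selected through the cat gene, which is driven by its own promoter. An f1 bacteriophage origin is also annotated, along with small remnants of lacZα and a tet promoter that are most likely left over from the parental cloning vectors.

The ELuc sequence was inserted through BsmBI sites that were destroyed during cloning, and the depositor notes that the insert can be released with BsaI. This fits the usual GoldenBraid scheme, in which Type IIS digestion excises a standardised part for ordered ligation with promoter, terminator and other modules into transcriptional units. The automated feature table does not annotate the luciferase itself. However, the unannotated region between the flanking T7 and SP6 promoters, which face inward, corresponds in position and approximate length to the insert. No eukaryotic promoter, terminator or tag is recorded, so the part supplies only the coding sequence. The associated work concerns multiplexed luciferase assays that monitor several cellular pathways at once. In that context, pELuc serves as a building block for assembling ELuc-based reporter units.
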