Addgene plasmid #118056: pELuc
Purpose: GBPart - ELuc Luciferase CDS
Depositing lab: Koen Venken. Publication: Examining multiple cellular pathways at once using multiplex hextuple luciferase assaying. Sarrion-Perdigones A, Chang L, Gonzalez Y, Gallego-Flores T, Young DW, Venken KJT. Nat Commun. 2019 Dec 13;10(1):5710. doi: 10.1038/s41467-019-13651-y. PubMed 31836712.
Backbone
  Vector backbone: pUPD3
  Backbone manufacturer: Self made; Derived from pBluescriptSK
  Backbone size w/o insert (bp): 2343
  Total vector size (bp): 4027
  Modifications to backbone: Chloramphenicol Resistance
  Vector type: Synthetic Biology ; Domestication of DNA parts for GoldenBraid asembly
Growth in bacteria
  Bacterial resistance: Chloramphenicol, 25 μg/mL
  Growth temperature: 37°C
  Growth strain: DH5alpha
  Copy number: High Copy
Gene/Insert
  Gene/Insert name: ELuc (alt name: ELuc Luciferase CDS)
  Species: Synthetic
  Cloning method: Restriction Enzyme; 5′ cloning site BsmBI (destroyed during cloning); 3′ cloning site BsmBI (destroyed during cloning)
  Sequencing primers: 5′ gtaaaacgacggccagt; 3′ gtcatagctgtttcctg
Terms and licenses: Academic/Nonprofit Terms; Industry Terms: Not Available to Industry
Depositor comments: Insert can be released with BsaI
How to cite: pELuc was a gift from Koen Venken (Addgene plasmid # 118056 ; http://n2t.net/addgene:118056 ; RRID:Addgene_118056)
